Addgene plasmid #192697: pKC518 pBABE EGFP-LIN52
Purpose: Retroviral transgene expression of human LIN52
Depositing lab: Iain Cheeseman. Depositing organization: Whitehead Institute for Biomedical Research. Publication: The phenotypic landscape of essential human genes. Funk L, Su KC, Ly J, Feldman D, Singh A, Moodie B, Blainey PC, Cheeseman IM. Cell. 2022 Nov 23;185(24):4634-4653.e22. doi: 10.1016/j.cell.2022.10.017. Epub 2022 Nov 7. PubMed 36347254.
Backbone
  Vector backbone: pBABE Hygro
  Vector type: Retroviral
Growth in bacteria
  Bacterial resistance: Ampicillin, 100 μg/mL
  Growth temperature: 37°C
  Growth strain: NEB Stable
  Copy number: High Copy
Gene/Insert
  Gene/Insert name: LIN52
  Species: H. sapiens (human)
  Entrez Gene: LIN52 (a.k.a. C14orf46, c14_5549)
  Cloning method: Restriction Enzyme; 5′ cloning site Unknown (unknown if destroyed); 3′ cloning site Unknown (unknown if destroyed)
Terms and licenses: Academic/Nonprofit Terms; Industry Terms: Not Available to Industry
How to cite: pKC518 pBABE EGFP-LIN52 was a gift from Iain Cheeseman (Addgene plasmid # 192697 ; http://n2t.net/addgene:192697 ; RRID:Addgene_192697)
