[The description below was written by a language model from this plasmid's Addgene catalogue record and pLannotate feature annotations shown in this document.]
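Description:
pKC518 pBABE EGFP-LIN52 is a 6.7 kb gammaretroviral expression vector built on the pBABE Hygro backbone for stable delivery of human LIN52 into mammalian cells. In bacteria it is maintained through a high-copy ColE1/pUC-type origin and selected with ampicillin via the β-lactamase gene and its native promoter. The viral portion is framed by Moloney murine leukemia virus long terminal repeats. Downstream of the 5′ LTR lie a packaging signal (annotated as an MESV Ψ fragment) and a truncated gag segment lacking its start codon, which together promote encapsidation of the genomic RNA when the plasmid is introduced into a packaging cell line that supplies the viral proteins in trans.

No separate internal promoter is annotated upstream of the transgene, so its expression is presumably driven by the 5′ LTR, as is standard for pBABE vectors. The payload is an N-terminal fusion: monomeric EGFP, followed by a short linker region containing polylinker remnants, a small fragment matching a TEV-cleavage/tag module, and an S-tag, then the LIN52 coding sequence. This arrangement appears to give a fluorescent tag that could also serve for affinity purification, although the record does not state that the intervening TEV element is complete or functional. Downstream, an SV40 enhancer/early promoter drives the hygromycin phosphotransferase gene (hph), allowing hygromycin selection of transduced cells. A short stretch next to the 3′ LTR is annotated as a ΔU3 fragment, but a full-length LTR is also annotated there, so the vector does not appear to be self-inactivating. The stated purpose is retroviral transgene expression of human LIN52, for example to generate stable cell lines for visualising the tagged protein.
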