Features (pLannotate 1.2.2; 16 found; start..end, strand, type, name):
      8..477     +  LTR            LTR: long terminal repeat from Moloney murine leukemia virus
    601..875     +  misc_feature   MESV Ψ (fragment): packaging signal of murine embryonic stem cell virus
    942..1358    +  CDS            gag (truncated): truncated Moloney murine leukemia virus (MMLV) gag gene lacking the start codon
   1399..2115    +  CDS            mEGFP: mEGFP is a basic (constitutively fluorescent) green fluorescent protein published in 2002, derived from Aequorea victoria. It has moderate acid sensitivity.
   2142..2160    +  misc_feature   MCS (fragment): pBluescript multiple cloning site
   2161..2180    +  CDS            capTEV™ (fragment): composite tag for in vivo biotinylation, TEV protease cleavage, and 6xHis tagging
   2194..2238    +  CDS            S-Tag: affinity and epitope tag derived from pancreatic ribonuclease A
   2257..2604    +  CDS            LIN52: LIN52_HUMAN - Also known as C14orf46. Experimental evidence at protein level: Swiss-Prot protein existence level 1. From Homo sapiens (Human).
   2634..2963    +  promoter       SV40 promoter: SV40 enhancer and early promoter
   2973..3995    +  CDS            hph: KHYB_ECOLX - Experimental evidence at protein level: Swiss-Prot protein existence level 1. The aminoglycoside phosphotransferases achieve inactivation of their antibiotic substrates by phosphorylation. Only phosphorylates hygromycin and closely related compounds such as demethyl analogs and destomycin. From Escherichia coli.
   4044..4165    +  LTR            3' LTR (ΔU3) (fragment): self-inactivating 3' long terminal repeat (LTR) from Moloney murine leukemia virus
   4166..4635    +  LTR            LTR: long terminal repeat from Moloney murine leukemia virus
   4701..4753    -  CDS            lacI (fragment): lac repressor; lacI; The lac repressor binds to the lac operator to inhibit transcription in E. coli. This inhibition can be relieved by adding lactose or isopropyl-β-D-thiogalactopyranoside (IPTG).
   4936..5524    -  rep_origin     ori: high-copy-number ColE1/pMB1/pBR322/pUC origin of replication
   5684..6544    -  CDS            AmpR: β-lactamase; bla; confers resistance to ampicillin, carbenicillin, and related antibiotics
   6545..6649    -  promoter       AmpR promoter: bla
>Addgene plasmid #192697 | pKC518 pBABE EGFP-LIN52 | addgene full sequence | sequence record 376096 | Addgene NGS Result
CTGCAGCCTGAATATGGGCCAAACAGGATATCTGTGGTAAGCAGTTCCTGCCCCGGCTCAGGGCCAAGAA
CAGATGGAACAGCTGAATATGGGCCAAACAGGATATCTGTGGTAAGCAGTTCCTGCCCCGGCTCAGGGCC
AAGAACAGATGGTCCCCAGATGCGGTCCAGCCCTCAGCAGTTTCTAGAGAACCATCAGATGTTTCCAGGG
TGCCCCAAGGACCTGAAATGACCCTGTGCCTTATTTGAACTAACCAATCAGTTCGCTTCTCGCTTCTGTT
CGCGCGCTTCTGCTCCCCGAGCTCAATAAAAGAGCCCACAACCCCTCACTCGGGGCGCCAGTCCTCCGAT
TGACTGAGTCGCCCGGGTACCCGTGTATCCAATAAACCCTCTTGCAGTTGCATCCGACTTGTGGTCTCGC
TGTTCCTTGGGAGGGTCTCCTCTGAGTGATTGACTACCCGTCAGCGGGGGTCTTTCATTTGGGGGCTCGT
CCGGGATCGGGAGACCCCTGCCCAGGGACCACCGACCCACCACCGGGAGGCAAGCTGGCCAGCAACTTAT
CTGTGTCTGTCCGATTGTCTAGTGTCTATGACTGATTTTATGCGCCTGCGTCGGTACTAGTTAGCTAACT
AGCTCTGTATCTGGCGGACCCGTGGTGGAACTGACGAGTTCTGAACACCCGGCCGCAACCCTGGGAGACG
TCCCAGGGACTTTGGGGGCCGTTTTTGTGGCCCGACCTGAGGAAGGGAGTCGATGTGGAATCCGACCCCG
TCAGGATATGTGGTTCTGGTAGGAGACGAGAACCTAAAACAGTTCCCGCCTCCGTCTGAATTTTTGCTTT
CGGTTTGGAACCGAAGCCGCGCGTCTTGTCTGCTGCAGCGCTGCAGCATCGTTCTGTGTTGTCTCTGTCT
GACTGTGTTTCTGTATTTGTCTGAAAATTAGGGCCAGACTGTTACCACTCCCTTAAGTTTGACCTTAGGT
CACTGGAAAGATGTCGAGCGGATCGCTCACAACCAGTCGGTAGATGTCAAGAAGAGACGTTGGGTTACCT
TCTGCTCTGCAGAATGGCCAACCTTTAACGTCGGATGGCCGCGAGACGGCACCTTTAACCGAGACCTCAT
CACCCAGGTTAAGATCAAGGTCTTTTCACCTGGCCCGCATGGACACCCAGACCAGGTCCCCTACATCGTG
ACCTGGGAAGCCTTGGCTTTTGACCCCCCTCCCTGGGTCAAGCCCTTTGTACACCCTAAGCCTCCGCCTC
CTCTTCCTCCATCCGCCCCGTCTCTCCCCCTTGAACCTCCTCGTTCGACCCCGCCTCGATCCTCCCTTTA
TCCAGCCCTCACTCCTTCTCTAGGCGCCGGCCGGATCCCAGTGTGGTGGTACGCTACCGGTCGCCACCAT
GGTGAGCAAGGGCGAGGAGCTGTTCACCGGGGTGGTGCCCATCCTGGTCGAGCTGGACGGCGACGTAAAC
GGCCACAAGTTCAGCGTGTCCGGCGAGGGCGAGGGCGATGCCACCTACGGCAAGCTGACCCTGAAGTTCA
TCTGCACCACCGGCAAGCTGCCCGTGCCCTGGCCCACCCTCGTGACCACCCTGACCTACGGCGTGCAGTG
CTTCAGCCGCTACCCCGACCACATGAAGCAGCACGACTTCTTCAAGTCCGCCATGCCCGAAGGCTACGTC
CAGGAGCGCACCATCTTCTTCAAGGACGACGGCAACTACAAGACCCGCGCCGAGGTGAAGTTCGAGGGCG
ACACCCTGGTGAACCGCATCGAGCTGAAGGGCATCGACTTCAAGGAGGACGGCAACATCCTGGGGCACAA
GCTGGAGTACAACTACAACAGCCACAACGTCTATATCATGGCCGACAAGCAGAAGAACGGCATCAAGGTG
AACTTCAAGATCCGCCACAACATCGAGGACGGCAGCGTGCAGCTCGCCGACCACTACCAGCAGAACACCC
CCATCGGCGACGGCCCCGTGCTGCTGCCCGACAACCACTACCTGAGCACCCAGTCCAAGCTGAGCAAAGA
CCCCAACGAGAAGCGCGATCACATGGTCCTGCTGGAGTTCGTGACCGCCGCCGGGATCACTCTCGGCATG
GACGAGCTGTACAAGTCCGGAGGGGATCGGTGGAGCTCCACCGGTGGCGGCCGCTCTAGAGAGAATCTTT
ATTTTCAGGGCGCCGCCAAATTCAAAGAAACCGCTGCTGCTAAATTCGAACGCCAGCACATGGACAGCGG
AGGTGGAGGTCTCGAGATGGGATGGAAAATGGCGTCTCCAACTGATGGAACTGACCTTGAAGCCAGTCTG
CTGAGTTTTGAAAAGCTTGATAGAGCAAGTCCTGATCTCTGGCCCGAACAACTTCCAGGCGTCGCCGAGT
TCGCAGCCAGCTTCAAGTCTCCTATTACGAGCAGTCCCCCTAAGTGGATGGCGGAAATTGAACGTGACGA
TATCGATATGCTCAAAGAACTTGGTAGTCTGACAACTGCGAATTTGATGGAGAAGGTCCGGGGCCTGCAA
AATCTTGCCTATCAACTGGGACTTGACGAGAGCCGAGAGATGACCCGAGGAAAGTTCTTGAATATTTTGG
AAAAGCCCAAGAAATAAGAATTCTGCAGTCGACCCTGTGGAATGTGTGTCAGTTAGGGTGTGGAAAGTCC
CCAGGCTCCCCAGCAGGCAGAAGTATGCAAAGCATGCATCTCAATTAGTCAGCAACCAGGTGTGGAAAGT
CCCCAGGCTCCCCAGCAGGCAGAAGTATGCAAAGCATGCATCTCAATTAGTCAGCAACCATAGTCCCGCC
CCTAACTCCGCCCATCCCGCCCCTAACTCCGCCCAGTTCCGCCCATTCTCCGCCCCATGGCTGACTAATT
TTTTTTATTTATGCAGAGGCCGAGGCCGCCTCGGCCTCTGAGCTATTCCAGAAGTAGTGAGGAGGCTTTT
TTGGAGGCCTAGGCTTTTGCAAAAAGCTTACCATGAAAAAGCCTGAACTCACCGCGACGTCTGTCGAGAA
GTTTCTGATCGAAAAGTTCGACAGCGTCTCCGACCTGATGCAGCTCTCGGAGGGCGAAGAATCTCGTGCT
TTCAGCTTCGATGTAGGAGGGCGTGGATATGTCCTGCGGGTAAATAGCTGCGCCGATGGTTTCTACAAAG
ATCGTTATGTTTATCGGCACTTTGCATCGGCCGCGCTCCCGATTCCGGAAGTGCTTGACATTGGGGAATT
TAGCGAGAGCCTGACCTATTGCATCTCCCGCCGTGCACAGGGTGTCACGTTGCAAGACCTGCCTGAAACC
GAACTGCCCGCTGTTCTGCAGCCGGTCGCGGAGGCCATGGATGCGATCGCTGCGGCCGATCTTAGCCAGA
CGAGCGGGTTCGGCCCATTCGGACCGCAAGGAATCGGTCAATACACTACATGGCGTGATTTCATATGCGC
GATTGCTGATCCCCATGTGTATCACTGGCAAACTGTGATGGACGACACCGTCAGTGCGTCCGTCGCGCAG
GCTCTCGATGAGCTGATGCTTTGGGCCGAGGACTGCCCCGAAGTCCGGCACCTCGTGCACGCGGATTTCG
GCTCCAACAATGTCCTGACGGACAATGGCCGCATAACAGCGGTCATTGACTGGAGCGAGGCGATGTTCGG
GGATTCCCAATACGAGGTCGCCAACATCTTCTTCTGGAGGCCGTGGTTGGCTTGTATGGAGCAGCAGACG
CGCTACTTCGAGCGGAGGCATCCGGAGCTTGCAGGATCGCCGCGGCTCCGGGCGTATATGCTCCGCATTG
GTCTTGACCAACTCTATCAGAGCTTGGTTGACGGCAATTTCGATGATGCAGCTTGGGCGCAGGGTCGATG
CGACGCAATCGTCCGATCCGGAGCCGGGACTGTCGGGCGTACACAAATCGCCCGCAGAAGCGCGGCCGTC
TGGACCGATGGCTGTGTAGAAGTACTCGCCGATAGTGGAAACCGACGCCCCAGCACTCGTCCGAGGGCAA
AGGAATAGATCGATAAAATAAAAGATTTTATTTAGTCTCCAGAAAAAGGGGGGAATGAAAGACCCCACCT
GTAGGTTTGGCAAGCTAGCTTAAGTAACGCCATTTTGCAAGGCATGGAAAAATACATAACTGAGAATAGA
GAAGTTCAGATCAAGGTCAGGAACAGATGGAACAGCTGAATATGGGCCAAACAGGATATCTGTGGTAAGC
AGTTCCTGCCCCGGCTCAGGGCCAAGAACAGATGGAACAGCTGAATATGGGCCAAACAGGATATCTGTGG
TAAGCAGTTCCTGCCCCGGCTCAGGGCCAAGAACAGATGGTCCCCAGATGCGGTCCAGCCCTCAGCAGTT
TCTAGAGAACCATCAGATGTTTCCAGGGTGCCCCAAGGACCTGAAATGACCCTGTGCCTTATTTGAACTA
ACCAATCAGTTCGCTTCTCGCTTCTGTTCGCGCGCTTCTGCTCCCCGAGCTCAATAAAAGAGCCCACAAC
CCCTCACTCGGGGCGCCAGTCCTCCGATTGACTGAGTCGCCCGGGTACCCGTGTATCCAATAAACCCTCT
TGCAGTTGCATCCGACTTGTGGTCTCGCTGTTCCTTGGGAGGGTCTCCTCTGAGTGATTGACTACCCGTC
AGCGGGGGTCTTTCACATGCAGCATGTATCAAAATTAATTTGGTTTTTTTTCTTAAGTATTTACATTAAA
TGGCCATAGTTGCATTAATGAATCGGCCAACGCGCGGGGAGAGGCGGTTTGCGTATTGGGCGCTCTTCCG
CTTCCTCGCTCACTGACTCGCTGCGCTCGGTCGTTCGGCTGCGGCGAGCGGTATCAGCTCACTCAAAGGC
GGTAATACGGTTATCCACAGAATCAGGGGATAACGCAGGAAAGAACATGTGAGCAAAAGGCCAGCAAAAG
GCCAGGAACCGTAAAAAGGCCGCGTTGCTGGCGTTTTTCCATAGGCTCCGCCCCCCTGACGAGCATCACA
AAAATCGACGCTCAAGTCAGAGGTGGCGAAACCCGACAGGACTATAAAGATACCAGGCGTTTCCCCCTGG
AAGCTCCCTCGTGCGCTCTCCTGTTCCGACCCTGCCGCTTACCGGATACCTGTCCGCCTTTCTCCCTTCG
GGAAGCGTGGCGCTTTCTCATAGCTCACGCTGTAGGTATCTCAGTTCGGTGTAGGTCGTTCGCTCCAAGC
TGGGCTGTGTGCACGAACCCCCCGTTCAGCCCGACCGCTGCGCCTTATCCGGTAACTATCGTCTTGAGTC
CAACCCGGTAAGACACGACTTATCGCCACTGGCAGCAGCCACTGGTAACAGGATTAGCAGAGCGAGGTAT
GTAGGCGGTGCTACAGAGTTCTTGAAGTGGTGGCCTAACTACGGCTACACTAGAAGAACAGTATTTGGTA
TCTGCGCTCTGCTGAAGCCAGTTACCTTCGGAAAAAGAGTTGGTAGCTCTTGATCCGGCAAACAAACCAC
CGCTGGTAGCGGTGGTTTTTTTGTTTGCAAGCAGCAGATTACGCGCAGAAAAAAAGGATCTCAAGAAGAT
CCTTTGATCTTTTCTACGGGGTCTGACGCTCAGTGGAACGAAAACTCACGTTAAGGGATTTTGGTCATGA
GATTATCAAAAAGGATCTTCACCTAGATCCTTTTGCGGCCGCAAATCAATCTAAAGTATATATGAGTAAA
CTTGGTCTGACAGTTACCAATGCTTAATCAGTGAGGCACCTATCTCAGCGATCTGTCTATTTCGTTCATC
CATAGTTGCCTGACTCCCCGTCGTGTAGATAACTACGATACGGGAGGGCTTACCATCTGGCCCCAGTGCT
GCAATGATACCGCGAGACCCACGCTCACCGGCTCCAGATTTATCAGCAATAAACCAGCCAGCCGGAAGGG
CCGAGCGCAGAAGTGGTCCTGCAACTTTATCCGCCTCCATCCAGTCTATTAATTGTTGCCGGGAAGCTAG
AGTAAGTAGTTCGCCAGTTAATAGTTTGCGCAACGTTGTTGCCATTGCTACAGGCATCGTGGTGTCACGC
TCGTCGTTTGGTATGGCTTCATTCAGCTCCGGTTCCCAACGATCAAGGCGAGTTACATGATCCCCCATGT
TGTGCAAAAAAGCGGTTAGCTCCTTCGGTCCTCCGATCGTTGTCAGAAGTAAGTTGGCCGCAGTGTTATC
ACTCATGGTTATGGCAGCACTGCATAATTCTCTTACTGTCATGCCATCCGTAAGATGCTTTTCTGTGACT
GGTGAGTACTCAACCAAGTCATTCTGAGAATAGTGTATGCGGCGACCGAGTTGCTCTTGCCCGGCGTCAA
TACGGGATAATACCGCGCCACATAGCAGAACTTTAAAAGTGCTCATCATTGGAAAACGTTCTTCGGGGCG
AAAACTCTCAAGGATCTTACCGCTGTTGAGATCCAGTTCGATGTAACCCACTCGTGCACCCAACTGATCT
TCAGCATCTTTTACTTTCACCAGCGTTTCTGGGTGAGCAAAAACAGGAAGGCAAAATGCCGCAAAAAAGG
GAATAAGGGCGACACGGAAATGTTGAATACTCATACTCTTCCTTTTTCAATATTATTGAAGCATTTATCA
GGGTTATTGTCTCATGAGCGGATACATATTTGAATGTATTTAGAAAAATAAACAAATAGGGGTTCCGCGC
ACATTTCCCCGAAAAGTGCCAC
